Addgene plasmid #70736: pSrpR-BCD7-tetR-ssrA P65U18C45T14 v40-2 (491)
Purpose: plasmid for building 3n2
Depositing lab: Richard Murray. Depositing organization: California Institute of Technology. Publication: Rapid cell-free forward engineering of novel genetic ring oscillators. Niederholtmeyer H, Sun ZZ, Hori Y, Yeung E, Verpoorte A, Murray RM, Maerkl SJ. Elife. 2015 Oct 2;4. doi: 10.7554/eLife.09771. PubMed 26430766.
Backbone
  Vector backbone: n/a
Growth in bacteria
  Bacterial resistance: Ampicillin, 100 μg/mL
  Growth temperature: 37°C
  Growth strain: DH5alpha
  Copy number: Low Copy
Gene/Insert
  Gene/Insert name: tetR-ssrA
Terms and licenses: Academic/Nonprofit Terms; Industry Terms: Not Available to Industry
How to cite: pSrpR-BCD7-tetR-ssrA P65U18C45T14 v40-2 (491) was a gift from Richard Murray (Addgene plasmid # 70736 ; http://n2t.net/addgene:70736 ; RRID:Addgene_70736)
