[The description below was written by a language model from this plasmid's Addgene catalogue record and pLannotate feature annotations shown in this document.]
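Description:
pSrpR-BCD7-tetR-ssrA P65U18C45T14 v40-2 (491) is a 4,519 bp low-copy bacterial plasmid built as one node of a synthetic genetic ring oscillator. The catalogue purpose states that it is used for building "3n2", which appears to be one of the oscillator networks from the associated work on cell-free forward engineering of such circuits. No named backbone is recorded. The feature table shows a pSC101 origin together with the Rep101 (RepA) protein it requires, which accounts for the low copy number in E. coli. Selection is by ampicillin through the β-lactamase gene, which is followed by a lambda t0 terminator. A short Tn5 transposase fragment and a CAP binding site are also annotated; these look like leftover vector sequence rather than functional parts.

The payload is the tetR coding sequence, which encodes the tetracycline repressor, fused at its C-terminus to an ssrA degradation tag annotated as a partial match to the LVA variant. This tag directs the protein to the ClpXP and ClpAP proteases, giving the rapid repressor turnover that oscillating circuits need. From the plasmid name, tetR expression is driven by an SrpR-repressible promoter, and translation starts from a bicistronic design element (BCD7). The annotation software detects only a fragment resembling the constitutive J23119 promoter upstream of tetR, which would fit an engineered promoter derived from that scaffold, and neither the SrpR operator nor BCD7 is annotated. T7Te and rrnB T1 terminators lie upstream of the cassette on the opposite strand. No terminator is annotated downstream of tetR-ssrA, although the "T14" in the name may refer to one. In a ring, SrpR would repress this plasmid's TetR output, and TetR would in turn repress the next node.
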