Features (pLannotate 1.2.2; 11 found; start..end, strand, type, name):
      1..105     +  CDS            tnpA (fragment): TN5P_ECOLX - Also known as tnp. Experimental evidence at protein level: Swiss-Prot protein existence level 1. Mediates transposition of transposon Tn5 by a 'cut and paste' mechanism. First, the monomeric transposase binds the 19 bp inverted DNA repeats flanking the transposon. Then, dimerization of the DNA- bound transposase creates a synaptic DNA complex. After nicking of the first DNA strand, excision of the transposon proceeds through a series of intermediates. The transposase then mediates the insertion of the transposon at a new site by strand transfer. The activity of the wild- type tran
    137..997     +  CDS            AmpR: β-lactamase; bla; confers resistance to ampicillin, carbenicillin, and related antibiotics
   1028..1122    +  terminator     lambda t0 terminator: transcription terminator from phage lambda
   1614..1836    +  rep_origin     pSC101 ori: low-copy replication origin that requires the Rep101 protein
   1884..2834    +  CDS            Rep101: RepA protein needed for replication with the pSC101 origin; rep101
   3365..3392    -  terminator     T7Te terminator: phage T7 early transcription terminator
   3408..3479    -  terminator     rrnB T1 terminator: transcription terminator T1 from the E. coli rrnB gene
   3552..3578    +  promoter       J23119(SpeI) promoter (fragment): bacterial promoter (Registry of Standard Biological Parts BBa J23119) modified to end with an SpeI site
   3703..4323    +  CDS            tetR: TETR2_ECOLX - Experimental evidence at protein level: Swiss-Prot protein existence level 1. TetR is the repressor of the tetracycline resistance element; its N-terminal region forms a helix-turn-helix structure and binds DNA. Binding of tetracycline to TetR reduces the repressor affinity for the tetracycline resistance gene (tetA) promoter operator sites. From Escherichia coli.
   4327..4356    +  CDS            ssrA tag (LVA) (fragment): C-terminal peptide that mediates degradation in bacteria through the ClpXP and ClpAP proteases (McGinness et al., 2006) mutant LVA variant that confers accelerated degradation under some conditions (Andersen et al., 1998)
   4484..4505    +  protein_bind   CAP binding site: CAP binding activates transcription in the presence of cAMP. E. coli catabolite activator protein
>Addgene plasmid #70736 | pSrpR-BCD7-tetR-ssrA P65U18C45T14 v40-2 (491) | depositor full sequence | sequence record 126632 | pSrpR-BCD7-tetR-ssrA P65U18C45T14 v40-2 (491) sequence 4519 bps
GGAATTGCCAGCTGGGGCGCCCTCTGGTAAGGTTGGGAAGCCCTGCAAAGTAAACTGGATGGCTTTCTTG
CCGCCAAGGATCTGATGGCGCAGGGGATCATGATCTGATCAAGAGACAGGATGAGGATCGTTTCGCATGA
GTATTCAACATTTCCGTGTCGCCCTTATTCCCTTTTTTGCGGCATTTTGCCTTCCTGTTTTTGCTCACCC
AGAAACGCTGGTGAAAGTAAAAGATGCTGAAGATCAGTTGGGTGCACGAGTGGGTTACATCGAACTGGAT
CTCAACAGCGGTAAGATCCTTGAGAGTTTTCGCCCCGAAGAACGTTTTCCAATGATGAGCACTTTTAAAG
TTCTGCTATGTGGCGCGGTATTATCCCGTGTTGACGCCGGGCAAGAGCAACTCGGTCGCCGCATACACTA
TTCTCAGAATGACTTGGTTGAGTACTCACCAGTCACAGAAAAGCATCTTACGGATGGCATGACAGTAAGA
GAATTATGCAGTGCTGCCATAACCATGAGTGATAACACTGCGGCCAACTTACTTCTGACAACGATCGGAG
GACCGAAGGAGCTAACCGCTTTTTTGCACAACATGGGGGATCATGCAACTCGCCTTGATCGTTGGGAACC
GGAGCTGAATGAAGCCATACCAAACGACGAGCGTGACACCACGATGCCTGTAGCAATGGCAACAACGTTG
CGCAAACTATTAACTGGCGAACTACTTACTCTAGCTTCCCGGCAACAATTAATAGACTGGATGGAGGCGG
ATAAAGTTGCAGGACCACTTCTGCGCTCGGCCCTTCCGGCTGGCTGGTTTATTGCTGATAAATCTGGAGC
CGGTGAGCGTGGGTCACGCGGTATCATTGCAGCACTGGGGCCAGATGGTAAGCCCTCCCGTATCGTAGTT
ATCTACACGACGGGGAGTCAGGCAACTATGGATGAACGAAATAGACAGATCGCTGAGATAGGTGCCTCAC
TGATTAAGCATTGGTAAGCGGGACTCTGGGGTTCGAGAGCTCGCTTGGACTCCTGTTGATAGATCCAGTA
ATGACCTCAGAACTCCATCTGGATTTGTTCAGAACGCTCGGTTGCCGCCGGGCGTTTTTTATTGGTGAGA
ATCCAAGCACTAGGGACAGTAAGACGGGTAAGCCTGTTGATGATACCGCTGCCTTACTGGGTGCATTAGC
CAGTCTGAATGACCTGTCACGGGATAATCCGAAGTGGTCAGACTGGAAAATCAGAGGGCAGGAACTGCTG
AACAGCAAAAAGTCAGATAGCACCACATAGCAGACCCGCCATAAAACGCCCTGAGAAGCCCGTGACGGGC
TTTTCTTGTATTATGGGTAGTTTCCTTGCATGAATCCATAAAAGGCGCCTGTAGTGCCATTTACCCCCAT
TCACTGCCAGAGCCGTGAGCGCAGCGAACTGAATGTCACGAAAAAGACAGCGACTCAGGTGCCTGATGGT
CGGAGACAAAAGGAATATTCAGCGATTTGCCCGAGCTTGCGAGGGTGCTACTTAAGCCTTTAGGGTTTTA
AGGTCTGTTTTGTAGAGGAGCAAACAGCGTTTGCGACATCCTTTTGTAATACTGCGGAACTGACTAAAGT
AGTGAGTTATACACAGGGCTGGGATCTATTCTTTTTATCTTTTTTTATTCTTTCTTTATTCTATAAATTA
TAACCACTTGAATATAAACAAAAAAAACACACAAAGGTCTAGCGGAATTTACAGAGGGTCTAGCAGAATT
TACAAGTTTTCCAGCAAAGGTCTAGCAGAATTTACAGATACCCAGATCACCCGGGAAAAGGACTAGTAAT
TATCATTGACTAGCCCATCTCAATTGGTATAGTGATTAAAATCACCTAGACCAATTGAGATGTATGTCTG
AATTAGTTGTTTTCAAAGCAAATGAACTAGCGATTAGTCGCTATGACTTAACGGAGCATGAAACCAAGCT
AATTTTATGCTGTGTGGCACTACTCAACCCCACGATTGAAAACCCTACAAGGAAAGAACGGACGGTATCG
TTCACTTATAACCAATACGCTCAGATGATGAACATCAGTAGGGAAAATGCTTATGGTGTATTAGCTAAAG
CAACCAGAGAGCTGATGACGAGAACTGTGGAAATCAGGAATCCTTTGGTTAAAGGCTTTGAGATTTTCCA
GTGGACAAACTATGCCAAGTTCTCAAGCGAAAAATTAGAATTAGTTTTTAGTGAAGAGATATTGCCTTAT
CTTTTCCAGTTAAAAAAATTCATAAAATATAATCTGGAACATGTTAAGTCTTTTGAAAACAAATACTCTA
TGAGGATTTATGAGTGGTTATTAAAAGAACTAACACAAAAGAAAACTCACAAGGCAAATATAGAGATTAG
CCTTGATGAATTTAAGTTCATGTTAATGCTTGAAAATAACTACCATGAGTTTAAAAGGCTTAACCAATGG
GTTTTGAAACCAATAAGTAAAGATTTAAACACTTACAGCAATATGAAATTGGTGGTTGATAAGCGAGGCC
GCCCGACTGATACGTTGATTTTCCAAGTTGAACTAGATAGACAAATGGATCTCGTAACCGAACTTGAGAA
CAACCAGATAAAAATGAATGGTGACAAAATACCAACAACCATTACATCAGATTCCTACCTACATAACGGA
CTAAGAAAAACACTACACGATGCTTTAACTGCAAAAATTCAGCTCACCAGTTTTGAGGCAAAATTTTTGA
GTGACATGCAAAGTAAGTATGATCTCAATGGTTCGTTCTCATGGCTCACGCAAAAACAACGAACCACACT
AGAGAACATACTGGCTAAATACGGAAGGATCTGAGGTTCTTATGGCTCTTGTATCTATCAGTGAAGCATC
AAGACTAACAAACAAAAGTAGAACAACTGTTCACCGTTACATATCAAAGGGAAAACTGTCCATATGCACA
GATGAAAACGGTGTAAAAAAGATAGATACATCAGAGCTTTTACGAGTTTTTGGTGCATTCAAAGCTGTTC
ACCATGAACAGATCGACAATGTAACAGATGAACAGCATGTAACACCTAATAGAACAGGTGAAACCAGTAA
AACAAAGCAACTAGAACATGAAATTGAACACCTGAGACAACTTGTTACAGCTCAACAGTCACACATAGAC
AGCCTGAAACAGGCGATGCTGCTTATCGAATCAAAGCTGCCGACAACACGGGAGCCAGTGACGCCTCCCG
TGGGGAAAAAATCATGGCAATTCTGGAAGAAATAGCGCTTTCAGCCGGCAAACCGGCTGAAGCCGGATCT
GCGATTCTGATAACAAACTAGCAACACCAGAACAGCCCGTTTGCGGGCAGCAAAACCCGTACCCTAGGTA
TAAACGCAGAAAGGCCCACCCGAAGGTGAGCCAGTGTGACTCTAGTAGAGAGCGTTCACCGACAAACAAC
AGATAAAACGAAAGGCCCAGTCTTTCGACTGAGCCTTTCGTTTTATTTGATGCCTGGAGATCCTTACTCG
AGTTTGGATCCTTAGAAGACAAACATGCATTGCTGTTCGATTCGTTACCAATTGACAGCTAGCTCAGTCC
TAGGTATATACATACATGCTTGTTTGTTTGTAAACTACTAGAGAAGCGGGCCCAAGTTCACTTAAAAAGG
AGATCAACAATGAAAGCAATTTTCGTACTGAAACATCTTAATCATGCTGGGGAGGGTTTCTAATGTCTAG
ATTAGATAAAAGTAAAGTGATTAACAGCGCATTAGAGCTGCTTAATGAGGTCGGAATCGAAGGTTTAACA
ACCCGTAAACTCGCCCAGAAGCTAGGTGTAGAGCAGCCTACATTGTATTGGCATGTAAAAAATAAGCGGG
CTTTGCTCGACGCCTTAGCCATTGAGATGTTAGATAGGCACCATACTCACTTTTGCCCTTTAGAAGGGGA
AAGCTGGCAAGATTTTTTACGTAATAACGCTAAAAGTTTTAGATGTGCTTTACTAAGTCATCGCGATGGA
GCAAAAGTACATTTAGGTACACGGCCTACAGAAAAACAGTATGAAACTCTCGAAAATCAATTAGCCTTTT
TATGCCAACAAGGTTTTTCACTAGAGAATGCATTATATGCACTCAGCGCTGTGGGGCATTTTACTTTAGG
TTGCGTATTGGAAGATCAAGAGCATCAAGTCGCTAAAGAAGAAAGGGAAACACCTACTACTGATAGTATG
CCGCCATTATTACGACAAGCTATCGAATTATTTGATCACCAAGGTGCAGAGCCAGCCTTCTTATTCGGCC
TTGAATTGATCATATGCGGATTAGAAAAACAACTTAAATGTGAAAGTGGGTCTGCAGCAAACGACGAAAA
CTACGCTTTAGCAGCTTAATGAACTAACGCATGAGAAAGCCCCCGGAAGATCACCTTCCGGGGGCTTTTT
TATTGCGCCCTTGAGAGTCGTGCCTTGTCTTCAGGTTTCCCGACTGGAAAGCGGGCAGTGAGCGCAACGC
AATTAATGTAAGTTAGCTCACTCATTAGGCACCGACGTC
