>Addgene plasmid #70736 | pSrpR-BCD7-tetR-ssrA P65U18C45T14 v40-2 (491) | addgene partial sequence | sequence record 136526 | pBbA5c-3 5'-CGTTTTATTTGATGCCTGG-3'
AATCATGCTGGGGAGGGTTTCTAATGTCTAGATTAGATAAAAGTAAAGTGATTAACAGCGCATTAGAGCT
GCTTAATGAGGTCGGAATCGAAGGTTTAACAACCCGTAAACTCGCCCAGAAGCTAGGTGTAGAGCAGCCT
ACATTGTATTGGCATGTAAAAAATAAGCGGGCTTTGCTCGACGCCTTAGCCATTGAGATGTTAGATAGGC
ACCATACTCACTTTTGCCCTTTAGAAGGGGAAAGCTGGCAAGATTTTTTACGTAATAACGCTAAAAGTTT
TAGATGTGCTTTACTAAGT
