>Addgene plasmid #70736 | pSrpR-BCD7-tetR-ssrA P65U18C45T14 v40-2 (491) | addgene partial sequence | sequence record 136527 | pGalW-R 5'-AAAGGGAATAAGGGCGACAC-3'
CGATCCTCATCCTGTCTCTTGATCAGATCATGATCCCCTGCGCCATCAGATCCTTGGCGGCAAGAAAGCC
ATCCAGTTTACTTTGCAGGGCTTCCCAACCTTACCAGAGGGCGCCCCAGCTGGCAATTCCGACGTCGGTG
CCTAATGAGTGAGCTAACTTACATTAATTGCGTTGCGCTCACTGCCCGCTTTCCAGTCGGGAAACCTGAA
GACAAGGCACGACTCTCAAGGGCGCAATAAAAAAGCCCCCGGAAGGTGATCTTCCGGGGGCTTTCTCATG
CGTTAGTTCATTAAGCTGCTAAAGCGTAGTTTTCGTCGTTTGCTGCAGACCCACTTTCACATTTAAGTTG
TTTTTCTAATCCGCATATGATCAATTCAAGGCCGAATAAGAAGGCTGGCTCTGCACCTTGGTGATCAAAT
AATTCGATAGCTTGTCGTAATAATGGCGGCATACTATCAGTAGTAGGTGTTTCCCTTTCTTCTTTAGCGA
CTTGATGCTCTTGATCTTCCAATACGCAACCTAAAGTAAAATGCCCCACAGCGCTGAGTGCATATAATGC
ATTCTCTAGTGAAAAACCTTGTTGGCATAAAAAGGCTAATTGATTTTCGAGAGTTTCATACTGTTTTTCT
GTAGGCCGTGTACCTAAATGTACTTTTGCTCCATCGCGATGACTTAGTAAAGCACATCTAAAACTTTTAG
CGTTATTACGTAAAAAATCTTGCCAGCTTTCCCCTTCTAAAGGGCAAAAGTGAGTATGGTGCCTATCTAA
CATCTCAATGGCTAAGGCGTCGAGCAAAGCCCGCTTATTTTTTACATGCCAATACAATGTAGGCTGCTCT
ACACCTAGCTTCTGGGCGAGTTTACGGGTTGTTAAACCT
